>Addgene plasmid #57819 | pL-CRISPR.EFS.tRFP | addgene full sequence | sequence record 456257 | Addgene NGS Result
TTAATGTAGTCTTATGCAATACTCTTGTAGTCTTGCAACATGGTAACGATGAGTTAGCAACATGCCTTAC
AAGGAGAGAAAAAGCACCGTGCATGCCGATTGGTGGAAGTAAGGTGGTACGATCGTGCCTTATTAGGAAG
GCAACAGACGGGTCTGACATGGATTGGACGAACCACTGAATTGCCGCATTGCAGAGATATTGTATTTAAG
TGCCTAGCTCGATACATAAACGGGTCTCTCTGGTTAGACCAGATCTGAGCCTGGGAGCTCTCTGGCTAAC
TAGGGAACCCACTGCTTAAGCCTCAATAAAGCTTGCCTTGAGTGCTTCAAGTAGTGTGTGCCCGTCTGTT
GTGTGACTCTGGTAACTAGAGATCCCTCAGACCCTTTTAGTCAGTGTGGAAAATCTCTAGCAGTGGCGCC
CGAACAGGGACTTGAAAGCGAAAGGGAAACCAGAGGAGCTCTCTCGACGCAGGACTCGGCTTGCTGAAGC
GCGCACGGCAAGAGGCGAGGGGCGGCGACTGGTGAGTACGCCAAAAATTTTGACTAGCGGAGGCTAGAAG
GAGAGAGATGGGTGCGAGAGCGTCAGTATTAAGCGGGGGAGAATTAGATCGCGATGGGAAAAAATTCGGT
TAAGGCCAGGGGGAAAGAAAAAATATAAATTAAAACATATAGTATGGGCAAGCAGGGAGCTAGAACGATT
CGCAGTTAATCCTGGCCTGTTAGAAACATCAGAAGGCTGTAGACAAATACTGGGACAGCTACAACCATCC
CTTCAGACAGGATCAGAAGAACTTAGATCATTATATAATACAGTAGCAACCCTCTATTGTGTGCATCAAA
GGATAGAGATAAAAGACACCAAGGAAGCTTTAGACAAGATAGAGGAAGAGCAAAACAAAAGTAAGACCAC
CGCACAGCAAGCGGCCGCTGATCTTCAGACCTGGAGGAGGAGATATGAGGGACAATTGGAGAAGTGAATT
ATATAAATATAAAGTAGTAAAAATTGAACCATTAGGAGTAGCACCCACCAAGGCAAAGAGAAGAGTGGTG
CAGAGAGAAAAAAGAGCAGTGGGAATAGGAGCTTTGTTCCTTGGGTTCTTGGGAGCAGCAGGAAGCACTA
TGGGCGCAGCGTCAATGACGCTGACGGTACAGGCCAGACAATTATTGTCTGGTATAGTGCAGCAGCAGAA
CAATTTGCTGAGGGCTATTGAGGCGCAACAGCATCTGTTGCAACTCACAGTCTGGGGCATCAAGCAGCTC
CAGGCAAGAATCCTGGCTGTGGAAAGATACCTAAAGGATCAACAGCTCCTGGGGATTTGGGGTTGCTCTG
GAAAACTCATTTGCACCACTGCTGTGCCTTGGAATGCTAGTTGGAGTAATAAATCTCTGGAACAGATTTG
GAATCACACGACCTGGATGGAGTGGGACAGAGAAATTAACAATTACACAAGCTTAATACACTCCTTAATT
GAAGAATCGCAAAACCAGCAAGAAAAGAATGAACAAGAATTATTGGAATTAGATAAATGGGCAAGTTTGT
GGAATTGGTTTAACATAACAAATTGGCTGTGGTATATAAAATTATTCATAATGATAGTAGGAGGCTTGGT
AGGTTTAAGAATAGTTTTTGCTGTACTTTCTATAGTGAATAGAGTTAGGCAGGGATATTCACCATTATCG
TTTCAGACCCACCTCCCAACCCCGAGGGGACCCAGAGAGGGCCTATTTCCCATGATTCCTTCATATTTGC
ATATACGATACAAGGCTGTTAGAGAGATAATTAGAATTAATTTGACTGTAAACACAAAGATATTAGTACA
AAATACGTGACGTAGAAAGTAATAATTTCTTGGGTAGTTTGCAGTTTTAAAATTATGTTTTAAAATGGAC
TATCATATGCTTACCGTAACTTGAAAGTATTTCGATTTCTTGGCTTTATATATCTTGTGGAAAGGACGAA
ACACCGGAGACGTGACCGTCTCTGTTTTAGAGCTAGAAATAGCAAGTTAAAATAAGGCTAGTCCGTTATC
AACTTGAAAAAGTGGCACCGAGTCGGTGCTTTTTTGAATTCTAGATCTTGAGACAAATGGCAGTATTCAT
CCACAATTTTAAAAGAAAAGGGGGGATTGGGGGGTACAGTGCAGGGGAAAGAATAGTAGACATAATAGCA
ACAGACATACAAACTAAAGAATTACAAAAACAAATTACAAAAATTCAAAATTTTCGGGTTTATTACAGGG
ACAGCAGAGATCCACTTTGGCGCCGGCTCGAGTGGCTCCGGTGCCCGTCAGTGGGCAGAGCGCACATCGC
CCACAGTCCCCGAGAAGTTGGGGGGAGGGGTCGGCAATTGAACCGGTGCCTAGAGAAGGTGGCGCGGGGT
AAACTGGGAAAGTGATGTCGTGTACTGGCTCCGCCTTTTTCCCGAGGGTGGGGGAGAACCGTATATAAGT
GCAGTAGTCGCCGTGAACGTTCTTTTTCGCAACGGGTTTGCCGCCAGAACACAGGTGTCGTGACGCGGGA
TCCGCCACCATGGATTACAAAGACGATGACGATAAGATGGCCCCAAAGAAGAAGCGGAAGGTCGGTATCC
ACGGAGTCCCAGCAGCCGACAAGAAGTACAGCATCGGCCTGGACATCGGCACCAACTCTGTGGGCTGGGC
CGTGATCACCGACGAGTACAAGGTGCCCAGCAAGAAATTCAAGGTGCTGGGCAACACCGACCGGCACAGC
ATCAAGAAGAACCTGATCGGAGCCCTGCTGTTCGACAGCGGCGAAACAGCCGAGGCCACCCGGCTGAAGA
GAACCGCCAGAAGAAGATACACCAGACGGAAGAACCGGATCTGCTATCTGCAAGAGATCTTCAGCAACGA
GATGGCCAAGGTGGACGACAGCTTCTTCCACAGACTGGAAGAGTCCTTCCTGGTGGAAGAGGATAAGAAG
CACGAGCGGCACCCCATCTTCGGCAACATCGTGGACGAGGTGGCCTACCACGAGAAGTACCCCACCATCT
ACCACCTGAGAAAGAAACTGGTGGACAGCACCGACAAGGCCGACCTGCGGCTGATCTATCTGGCCCTGGC
CCACATGATCAAGTTCCGGGGCCACTTCCTGATCGAGGGCGACCTGAACCCCGACAACAGCGACGTGGAC
AAGCTGTTCATCCAGCTGGTGCAGACCTACAACCAGCTGTTCGAGGAAAACCCCATCAACGCCAGCGGCG
TGGACGCCAAGGCCATCCTGTCTGCCAGACTGAGCAAGAGCAGACGGCTGGAAAATCTGATCGCCCAGCT
GCCCGGCGAGAAGAAGAATGGCCTGTTCGGAAACCTGATTGCCCTGAGCCTGGGCCTGACCCCCAACTTC
AAGAGCAACTTCGACCTGGCCGAGGATGCCAAACTGCAGCTGAGCAAGGACACCTACGACGACGACCTGG
ACAACCTGCTGGCCCAGATCGGCGACCAGTACGCCGACCTGTTTCTGGCCGCCAAGAACCTGTCCGACGC
CATCCTGCTGAGCGACATCCTGAGAGTGAACACCGAGATCACCAAGGCCCCCCTGAGCGCCTCTATGATC
AAGAGATACGACGAGCACCACCAGGACCTGACCCTGCTGAAAGCTCTCGTGCGGCAGCAGCTGCCTGAGA
AGTACAAAGAGATTTTCTTCGACCAGAGCAAGAACGGCTACGCCGGCTACATTGACGGCGGAGCCAGCCA
GGAAGAGTTCTACAAGTTCATCAAGCCCATCCTGGAAAAGATGGACGGCACCGAGGAACTGCTCGTGAAG
CTGAACAGAGAGGACCTGCTGCGGAAGCAGCGGACCTTCGACAACGGCAGCATCCCCCACCAGATCCACC
TGGGAGAGCTGCACGCCATTCTGCGGCGGCAGGAAGATTTTTACCCATTCCTGAAGGACAACCGGGAAAA
GATCGAGAAGATCCTGACCTTCCGCATCCCCTACTACGTGGGCCCTCTGGCCAGGGGAAACAGCAGATTC
GCCTGGATGACCAGAAAGAGCGAGGAAACCATCACCCCCTGGAACTTCGAGGAAGTGGTGGACAAGGGCG
CTTCCGCCCAGAGCTTCATCGAGCGGATGACCAACTTCGATAAGAACCTGCCCAACGAGAAGGTGCTGCC
CAAGCACAGCCTGCTGTACGAGTACTTCACCGTGTATAACGAGCTGACCAAAGTGAAATACGTGACCGAG
GGAATGAGAAAGCCCGCCTTCCTGAGCGGCGAGCAGAAAAAGGCCATCGTGGACCTGCTGTTCAAGACCA
ACCGGAAAGTGACCGTGAAGCAGCTGAAAGAGGACTACTTCAAGAAAATCGAGTGCTTCGACTCCGTGGA
AATCTCCGGCGTGGAAGATCGGTTCAACGCCTCCCTGGGCACATACCACGATCTGCTGAAAATTATCAAG
GACAAGGACTTCCTGGACAATGAGGAAAACGAGGACATTCTGGAAGATATCGTGCTGACCCTGACACTGT
TTGAGGACAGAGAGATGATCGAGGAACGGCTGAAAACCTATGCCCACCTGTTCGACGACAAAGTGATGAA
GCAGCTGAAGCGGCGGAGATACACCGGCTGGGGCAGGCTGAGCCGGAAGCTGATCAACGGCATCCGGGAC
AAGCAGTCCGGCAAGACAATCCTGGATTTCCTGAAGTCCGACGGCTTCGCCAACAGAAACTTCATGCAGC
TGATCCACGACGACAGCCTGACCTTTAAAGAGGACATCCAGAAAGCCCAGGTGTCCGGCCAGGGCGATAG
CCTGCACGAGCACATTGCCAATCTGGCCGGCAGCCCCGCCATTAAGAAGGGCATCCTGCAGACAGTGAAG
GTGGTGGACGAGCTCGTGAAAGTGATGGGCCGGCACAAGCCCGAGAACATCGTGATCGAAATGGCCAGAG
AGAACCAGACCACCCAGAAGGGACAGAAGAACAGCCGCGAGAGAATGAAGCGGATCGAAGAGGGCATCAA
AGAGCTGGGCAGCCAGATCCTGAAAGAACACCCCGTGGAAAACACCCAGCTGCAGAACGAGAAGCTGTAC
CTGTACTACCTGCAGAATGGGCGGGATATGTACGTGGACCAGGAACTGGACATCAACCGGCTGTCCGACT
ACGATGTGGACCATATCGTGCCTCAGAGCTTTCTGAAGGACGACTCCATCGACAACAAGGTGCTGACCAG
AAGCGACAAGAACCGGGGCAAGAGCGACAACGTGCCCTCCGAAGAGGTCGTGAAGAAGATGAAGAACTAC
TGGCGGCAGCTGCTGAACGCCAAGCTGATTACCCAGAGAAAGTTCGACAATCTGACCAAGGCCGAGAGAG
GCGGCCTGAGCGAACTGGATAAGGCCGGCTTCATCAAGAGACAGCTGGTGGAAACCCGGCAGATCACAAA
GCACGTGGCACAGATCCTGGACTCCCGGATGAACACTAAGTACGACGAGAATGACAAGCTGATCCGGGAA
GTGAAAGTGATCACCCTGAAGTCCAAGCTGGTGTCCGATTTCCGGAAGGATTTCCAGTTTTACAAAGTGC
GCGAGATCAACAACTACCACCACGCCCACGACGCCTACCTGAACGCCGTCGTGGGAACCGCCCTGATCAA
AAAGTACCCTAAGCTGGAAAGCGAGTTCGTGTACGGCGACTACAAGGTGTACGACGTGCGGAAGATGATC
GCCAAGAGCGAGCAGGAAATCGGCAAGGCTACCGCCAAGTACTTCTTCTACAGCAACATCATGAACTTTT
TCAAGACCGAGATTACCCTGGCCAACGGCGAGATCCGGAAGCGGCCTCTGATCGAGACAAACGGCGAAAC
CGGGGAGATCGTGTGGGATAAGGGCCGGGATTTTGCCACCGTGCGGAAAGTGCTGAGCATGCCCCAAGTG
AATATCGTGAAAAAGACCGAGGTGCAGACAGGCGGCTTCAGCAAAGAGTCTATCCTGCCCAAGAGGAACA
GCGATAAGCTGATCGCCAGAAAGAAGGACTGGGACCCTAAGAAGTACGGCGGCTTCGACAGCCCCACCGT
GGCCTATTCTGTGCTGGTGGTGGCCAAAGTGGAAAAGGGCAAGTCCAAGAAACTGAAGAGTGTGAAAGAG
CTGCTGGGGATCACCATCATGGAAAGAAGCAGCTTCGAGAAGAATCCCATCGACTTTCTGGAAGCCAAGG
GCTACAAAGAAGTGAAAAAGGACCTGATCATCAAGCTGCCTAAGTACTCCCTGTTCGAGCTGGAAAACGG
CCGGAAGAGAATGCTGGCCTCTGCCGGCGAACTGCAGAAGGGAAACGAACTGGCCCTGCCCTCCAAATAT
GTGAACTTCCTGTACCTGGCCAGCCACTATGAGAAGCTGAAGGGCTCCCCCGAGGATAATGAGCAGAAAC
AGCTGTTTGTGGAACAGCACAAGCACTACCTGGACGAGATCATCGAGCAGATCAGCGAGTTCTCCAAGAG
AGTGATCCTGGCCGACGCTAATCTGGACAAAGTGCTGTCCGCCTACAACAAGCACCGGGATAAGCCCATC
AGAGAGCAGGCCGAGAATATCATCCACCTGTTTACCCTGACCAATCTGGGAGCCCCTGCCGCCTTCAAGT
ACTTTGACACCACCATCGACCGGAAGAGGTACACCAGCACCAAAGAGGTGCTGGACGCCACCCTGATCCA
CCAGAGCATCACCGGCCTGTACGAGACACGGATCGACCTGTCTCAGCTGGGAGGCGACAAGCGTCCTGCT
GCTACTAAGAAAGCTGGTCAAGCTAAGAAAAAGAAAGCTAGCGGCAGCGGCGCCACCAACTTCAGCCTGC
TGAAGCAGGCCGGCGACGTGGAGGAGAACCCCGGCCCCATGGTGTCTAAGGGCGAAGAGCTGATTAAGGA
GAACATGCACATGAAGCTGTATATGGAGGGCACCGTGAACAACCACCACTTCAAGTGCACATCCGAGGGC
GAAGGCAAGCCCTACGAGGGCACCCAGACCATGAGAATCAAGGTGGTCGAGGGCGGCCCTCTCCCCTTCG
CCTTCGACATCCTGGCTACCAGCTTCATGTACGGCAGCAGAACCTTCATCAACCACACCCAGGGCATCCC
CGACTTCTTTAAGCAGTCCTTCCCTGAGGGCTTCACATGGGAGAGAGTCACCACATACGAAGACGGGGGC
GTGCTGACCGCTACCCAGGACACCAGCCTCCAGGACGGCTGCCTCATCTACAACGTCAAGATCAGAGGGG
TGAACTTCCCATCCAACGGCCCTGTGATGCAGAAGAAAACACTCGGCTGGGAGGCCAACACCGAGATGCT
GTACCCCGCTGACGGCGGCCTGGAAGGCAGAAGCGACATGGCCCTGAAGCTCGTGGGCGGGGGCCACCTG
ATCTGCAACTTCAAGACCACATACAGATCCAAGAAACCCGCTAAGAACCTCAAGATGCCCGGCGTCTACT
ATGTGGACCACAGACTGGAAAGAATCAAGGAGGCCGACAAAGAGACCTACGTCGAGCAGCACGAGGTGGC
TGTGGCCAGATACTGCGACCTCCCTAGCAAACTGGGGCACAAACTTAATTGAACGCGTTAAGTCGACAAT
CAACCTCTGGATTACAAAATTTGTGAAAGATTGACTGGTATTCTTAACTATGTTGCTCCTTTTACGCTAT
GTGGATACGCTGCTTTAATGCCTTTGTATCATGCTATTGCTTCCCGTATGGCTTTCATTTTCTCCTCCTT
GTATAAATCCTGGTTGCTGTCTCTTTATGAGGAGTTGTGGCCCGTTGTCAGGCAACGTGGCGTGGTGTGC
ACTGTGTTTGCTGACGCAACCCCCACTGGTTGGGGCATTGCCACCACCTGTCAGCTCCTTTCCGGGACTT
TCGCTTTCCCCCTCCCTATTGCCACGGCGGAACTCATCGCCGCCTGCCTTGCCCGCTGCTGGACAGGGGC
TCGGCTGTTGGGCACTGACAATTCCGTGGTGTTGTCGGGGAAATCATCGTCCTTTCCTTGGCTGCTCGCC
TGTGTTGCCACCTGGATTCTGCGCGGGACGTCCTTCTGCTACGTCCCTTCGGCCCTCAATCCAGCGGACC
TTCCTTCCCGCGGCCTGCTGCCGGCTCTGCGGCCTCTTCCGCGTCTTCGCCTTCGCCCTCAGACGAGTCG
GATCTCCCTTTGGGCCGCCTCCCCGCGTCGACTTTAAGACCAATGACTTACAAGGCAGCTGTAGATCTTA
GCCACTTTTTAAAAGAAAAGGGGGGACTGGAAGGGCTAATTCACTCCCAACGAAGACAAGATCTGCTTTT
TGCTTGTACTGGGTCTCTCTGGTTAGACCAGATCTGAGCCTGGGAGCTCTCTGGCTAACTAGGGAACCCA
CTGCTTAAGCCTCAATAAAGCTTGCCTTGAGTGCTTCAAGTAGTGTGTGCCCGTCTGTTGTGTGACTCTG
GTAACTAGAGATCCCTCAGACCCTTTTAGTCAGTGTGGAAAATCTCTAGCAGTACGTATAGTAGTTCATG
TCATCTTATTATTCAGTATTTATAACTTGCAAAGAAATGAATATCAGAGAGTGAGAGGAACTTGTTTATT
GCAGCTTATAATGGTTACAAATAAAGCAATAGCATCACAAATTTCACAAATAAAGCATTTTTTTCACTGC
ATTCTAGTTGTGGTTTGTCCAAACTCATCAATGTATCTTATCATGTCTGGCTCTAGCTATCCCGCCCCTA
ACTCCGCCCATCCCGCCCCTAACTCCGCCCAGTTCCGCCCATTCTCCGCCCCATGGCTGACTAATTTTTT
TTATTTATGCAGAGGCCGAGGCCGCCTCGGCCTCTGAGCTATTCCAGAAGTAGTGAGGAGGCTTTTTTGG
AGGCCTAGGGACGTACCCAATTCGCCCTATAGTGAGTCGTATTACGCGCGCTCACTGGCCGTCGTTTTAC
AACGTCGTGACTGGGAAAACCCTGGCGTTACCCAACTTAATCGCCTTGCAGCACATCCCCCTTTCGCCAG
CTGGCGTAATAGCGAAGAGGCCCGCACCGATCGCCCTTCCCAACAGTTGCGCAGCCTGAATGGCGAATGG
G
[124 nt withheld, positions 9032-9155]
C
[91 nt withheld, positions 9157-9247]
A
[49 nt withheld, positions 9249-9297]
CCTTTGACGTTGGAGTCCACGTTCTTTAATAGTGGACTCTTGTTCCAAACTGGAACAACACTCAACCCTA
TCTCGGTCTATTCTTTTGATTTATAAGGGATTTTGCCGATTTCGGCCTATTGGTTAAAAAATGAGCTGAT
TTAACAAAAATTTAACGCGAATTTTAACAAAATATTAACGCTTACAATTTAGGTGGCACTTTTCGGGGAA
ATGTGCGCGGAACCCCTATTTGTTTATTTTTCTAAATACATTCAAATATGTATCCGCTCATGAGACAATA
ACCCTGATAAATGCTTCAATAATATTGAAAAAGGAAGAGTATGAGTATTCAACATTTCCGTGTCGCCCTT
ATTCCCTTTTTTGCGGCATTTTGCCTTCCTGTTTTTGCTCACCCAGAAACGCTGGTGAAAGTAAAAGATG
CTGAAGATCAGTTGGGTGCACGAGTGGGTTACATCGAACTGGATCTCAACAGCGGTAAGATCCTTGAGAG
TTTTCGCCCCGAAGAACGTTTTCCAATGATGAGCACTTTTAAAGTTCTGCTATGTGGCGCGGTATTATCC
CGTATTGACGCCGGGCAAGAGCAACTCGGTCGCCGCATACACTATTCTCAGAATGACTTGGTTGAGTACT
CACCAGTCACAGAAAAGCATCTTACGGATGGCATGACAGTAAGAGAATTATGCAGTGCTGCCATAACCAT
GAGTGATAACACTGCGGCCAACTTACTTCTGACAACGATCGGAGGACCGAAGGAGCTAACCGCTTTTTTG
CACAACATGGGGGATCATGTAACTCGCCTTGATCGTTGGGAACCGGAGCTGAATGAAGCCATACCAAACG
ACGAGCGTGACACCACGATGCCTGTAGCAATGGCAACAACGTTGCGCAAACTATTAACTGGCGAACTACT
TACTCTAGCTTCCCGGCAACAATTAATAGACTGGATGGAGGCGGATAAAGTTGCAGGACCACTTCTGCGC
TCGGCCCTTCCGGCTGGCTGGTTTATTGCTGATAAATCTGGAGCCGGTGAGCGTGGGTCTCGCGGTATCA
TTGCAGCACTGGGGCCAGATGGTAAGCCCTCCCGTATCGTAGTTATCTACACGACGGGGAGTCAGGCAAC
TATGGATGAACGAAATAGACAGATCGCTGAGATAGGTGCCTCACTGATTAAGCATTGGTAACTGTCAGAC
CAAGTTTACTCATATATACTTTAGATTGATTTAAAACTTCATTTTTAATTTAAAAGGATCTAGGTGAAGA
TCCTTTTTGATAATCTCATGACCAAAATCCCTTAACGTGAGTTTTCGTTCCACTGAGCGTCAGACCCCGT
AGAAAAGATCAAAGGATCTTCTTGAGATCCTTTTTTTCTGCGCGTAATCTGCTGCTTGCAAACAAAAAAA
CCACCGCTACCAGCGGTGGTTTGTTTGCCGGATCAAGAGCTACCAACTCTTTTTCCGAAGGTAACTGGCT
TCAGCAGAGCGCAGATACCAAATACTGTTCTTCTAGTGTAGCCGTAGTTAGGCCACCACTTCAAGAACTC
TGTAGCACCGCCTACATACCTCGCTCTGCTAATCCTGTTACCAGTGGCTGCTGCCAGTGGCGATAAGTCG
TGTCTTACCGGGTTGGACTCAAGACGATAGTTACCGGATAAGGCGCAGCGGTCGGGCTGAACGGGGGGTT
CGTGCACACAGCCCAGCTTGGAGCGAACGACCTACACCGAACTGAGATACCTACAGCGTGAGCTATGAGA
AAGCGCCACGCTTCCCGAAGGGAGAAAGGCGGACAGGTATCCGGTAAGCGGCAGGGTCGGAACAGGAGAG
CGCACGAGGGAGCTTCCAGGGGGAAACGCCTGGTATCTTTATAGTCCTGTCGGGTTTCGCCACCTCTGAC
TTGAGCGTCGATTTTTGTGATGCTCGTCAGGGGGGCGGAGCCTATGGAAAAACGCCAGCAACGCGGCCTT
TTTACGGTTCCTGGCCTTTTGCTGGCCTTTTGCTCACATGTTCTTTCCTGCGTTATCCCCTGATTCTGTG
GATAACCGTATTACCGCCTTTGAGTGAGCTGATACCGCTCGCCGCAGCCGAACGACCGAGCGCAGCGAGT
CAGTGAGCGAGGAAGCGGAAGAGCGCCCAATACGCAAACCGCCTCTCCCCGCGCGTTGGCCGATTCATTA
ATGCAGCTGGCACGACAGGTTTCCCGACTGGAAAGCGGGCAGTGAGCGCAACGCAATTAATGTGAGTTAG
CTCACTCATTAGGCACCCCAGGCTTTACACTTTATGCTTCCGGCTCGTATGTTGTGTGGAATTGTGAGCG
GATAACAATTTCACACAGGAAACAGCTATGACCATGATTACGCCAAGCGCGCAATTAACCCTCACTAAAG
GGAACAAAAGCTGGAGCTGCAAGC
Features (pLannotate 1.2.2; 29 found; start..end, strand, type, name):
      5..231     +  promoter       RSV promoter: Rous sarcoma virus enhancer/promoter
    232..412     +  LTR            5' LTR (truncated): truncated 5' long terminal repeat (LTR) from HIV-1
    459..584     +  misc_feature   HIV-1 Ψ: packaging signal of human immunodeficiency virus type 1
    568..931     +  CDS            HIV-1 gag (fragment): gag protein from human immunodeficiency virus 1; gag
   1077..1310    +  misc_feature   RRE: The Rev response element (RRE) of HIV-1 allows for Rev-dependent mRNA export from the nucleus to the cytoplasm.
   1687..1713    +  CDS            Rev (fragment): human immunodeficiency virus 1 (HIV-1) Rev protein; rev; enhances nuclear export of unspliced and incompletely spliced viral mRNAs
   1717..1957    +  promoter       U6 promoter: RNA polymerase III promoter for human U6 snRNA
   1984..2059    +  misc_RNA       gRNA scaffold: guide RNA scaffold for the Streptococcus pyogenes CRISPR/Cas9 system
   2107..2224    +  misc_feature   cPPT/CTS: central polypurine tract and central termination sequence of HIV-1
   2293..2504    +  promoter       EF-1α core promoter: core promoter for human elongation factor EF-1α
   2608..4209    +  CDS            Cas9(N): N-terminal portion of Streptococcus pyogenes Cas9 (Zetsche et al., 2015)
   4210..6708    +  CDS            Cas9(C): C-terminal portion of Streptococcus pyogenes Cas9 (Zetsche et al., 2015)
   6829..7542    +  CDS            TagRFP: monomeric derivative of red fluorescent protein from Entacmaea quadricolor (Merzlyak et al., 2007) mammalian codon-optimized
   7558..8146    +  misc_feature   WPRE: woodchuck hepatitis virus posttranscriptional regulatory element
   8197..8216    +  misc_feature   cPPT/CTS (fragment): central polypurine tract and central termination sequence of HIV-1
   8218..8451    +  LTR            3' LTR (ΔU3): self-inactivating 3' long terminal repeat (LTR) from HIV-1
   8529..8650    +  polyA_signal   SV40 poly(A) signal: SV40 polyadenylation signal
   8690..8825    +  rep_origin     SV40 ori: SV40 origin of replication
   8846..8864    -  promoter       T7 promoter: promoter for bacteriophage T7 RNA polymerase
   8872..9027    +  CDS            lacZα (fragment): LacZα fragment of β-galactosidase; lacZ fragment
   9032..9460    +  rep_origin     f1 ori (sequence partly withheld): f1 bacteriophage origin of replication; arrow indicates direction of (+) strand synthesis
   9513..9617    +  promoter       AmpR promoter: bla
   9618..10478   +  CDS            AmpR: β-lactamase; bla; confers resistance to ampicillin, carbenicillin, and related antibiotics
  10649..11237   +  rep_origin     ori: high-copy-number ColE1/pMB1/pBR322/pUC origin of replication
  11420..11512   +  CDS            lacI (fragment): lac repressor; lacI; The lac repressor binds to the lac operator to inhibit transcription in E. coli. This inhibition can be relieved by adding lactose or isopropyl-β-D-thiogalactopyranoside (IPTG).
  11525..11546   +  protein_bind   CAP binding site: CAP binding activates transcription in the presence of cAMP. E. coli catabolite activator protein
  11561..11591   +  promoter       lac promoter: promoter for the E. coli lac operon
  11595..11617   +  protein_bind   lac operator (fragment): The lac repressor binds to the lac operator to inhibit transcription in E. coli. This inhibition can be relieved by adding lactose or isopropyl-β-D-thiogalactopyranoside (IPTG). lac repressor encoded by lacI
  11660..11678   +  promoter       T3 promoter: promoter for bacteriophage T3 RNA polymerase
