[The description below was written by a language model from this plasmid's Addgene catalogue record, the feature table of its GenBank file and pLannotate feature annotations shown in this document.]
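Description:
pL-CRISPR.EFS.tRFP is an all-in-one lentiviral CRISPR-Cas9 vector of 11,701 bp built on the pLKO.005 backbone, delivering both Streptococcus pyogenes Cas9 and a single guide RNA from one provirus. The transfer cassette has an RSV promoter fused to a truncated HIV-1 5' LTR, the Ψ packaging signal with a gag fragment, the RRE for Rev-dependent export of the genomic RNA, a cPPT/CTS, a WPRE to enhance transcript expression, and a ΔU3 self-inactivating 3' LTR, followed by an SV40 poly(A) signal and SV40 origin. In bacteria the plasmid replicates from a high-copy ColE1/pUC-type origin and is selected with ampicillin through AmpR. An f1 origin and remnants of a lac/T7/T3 cloning region are also present.

The payload has two expression units. A human U6 Pol III promoter sits upstream of the SpCas9 guide RNA scaffold, and guide sequences are cloned between them using BsmBI sites. The depositor notes that the 1.9 kb stuffer of the parental pLKO.005 is absent. Downstream, the short EF-1α core promoter (EFS) drives N-terminally FLAG-tagged SpCas9, which the full-sequence annotation splits into N- and C-terminal portions that are contiguous. Two partial GenBank records covering only the 3' end of this unit show a nucleoplasmin NLS followed by a P2A peptide and mammalian codon-optimised TagRFP. Ribosomal skipping at P2A therefore yields separate Cas9 and red fluorescent proteins from one transcript, so transduced cells can be identified or sorted by fluorescence, with no drug-resistance marker annotated. The associated publication used CRISPR-Cas9 editing to generate mouse models of myeloid malignancy with combinatorial genetic lesions.
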