Addgene plasmid #57819: pL-CRISPR.EFS.tRFP
Purpose: Lentiviral CRISPR-Cas9 delivery for SpCas9 and sgRNA. Coexpresses tagRFP via P2A cleavage site. EFS Promoter driven
Depositing lab: Benjamin Ebert. Depositing organization: Brigham and Women's Hospital. Publication: Generation of mouse models of myeloid malignancy with combinatorial genetic lesions using CRISPR-Cas9 genome editing. Heckl D, Kowalczyk MS, Yudovich D, Belizaire R, Puram RV, McConkey ME, Thielke A, Aster JC, Regev A, Ebert BL. Nat Biotechnol. 2014 Jun 22. doi: 10.1038/nbt.2951. PubMed 24952903.
Backbone
  Vector backbone: pLKO.005
  Total vector size (bp): 11701
  Vector type: Lentiviral, CRISPR
Growth in bacteria
  Bacterial resistance: Ampicillin, 100 μg/mL
  Growth temperature: 37°C
  Growth strain: Stbl3
  Copy number: High Copy
Gene/Insert 1
  Gene/Insert name: SpCas9
  Species: S. pyogenes
  Insert size (bp): 4300
  Tag / fusion protein: FLAG (N terminal on insert)
Gene/Insert 2
  Gene/Insert name: Sp sgRNA scaffold
  Insert size (bp): 75
Gene/Insert 3
  Gene/Insert name: EFS (alt name: short EF1alpha Promoter)
  Species: H. sapiens (human)
  Insert size (bp): 250
  Entrez Gene: EEF1A1 (a.k.a. CCS-3, CCS3, EE1A1, EEF-1, EEF1A, EF-Tu, EF1A, EF1A1, EF1alpha1, GRAF-1EF, LENG7, PTI1, eEF1A-1)
Gene/Insert 4
  Gene/Insert name: P2A-tRFP (alt name: tagRFP)
  Species: Synthetic
  Insert size (bp): 750
Terms and licenses: Academic/Nonprofit Terms; Industry Terms: Not Available to Industry
Depositor comments: Use BsmBI sites for sgRNA cloning. Note that this plasmid does NOT contain the 1.9kb stuffer from the pLKO.005 vector backbone.
How to cite: pL-CRISPR.EFS.tRFP was a gift from Benjamin Ebert (Addgene plasmid # 57819 ; http://n2t.net/addgene:57819 ; RRID:Addgene_57819)
