LOCUS       Exported 917 bp ds-DNA linear SYN 20-MAY-2021
DEFINITION  Lentiviral CRISPR-Cas9 delivery for SpCas9 and sgRNA. Coexpresses
            tagRFP via P2A cleavage site. EFS Promoter driven.
ACCESSION   .
VERSION     .
KEYWORDS    pL-CRISPR.EFS.tRFP
SOURCE      synthetic DNA construct
  ORGANISM  synthetic DNA construct
REFERENCE   1 (bases 1 to 917)
  AUTHORS   Heckl D, Kowalczyk MS, Yudovich D, Belizaire R, Puram RV, McConkey
            ME, Thielke A, Aster JC, Regev A, Ebert BL
  TITLE     Generation of mouse models of myeloid malignancy with combinatorial
            genetic lesions using CRISPR-Cas9 genome editing.
  JOURNAL   Nat Biotechnol. 2014 Jun 22. doi: 10.1038/nbt.2951.
  PUBMED    24952903
REFERENCE   2 (bases 1 to 917)
  AUTHORS   .
  TITLE     Direct Submission
  JOURNAL   Exported May 20, 2021 from SnapGene Server 1.1.58
            http://www.snapgene.com
FEATURES             Location/Qualifiers
     source          1..917
                     /organism="synthetic DNA construct"
                     /mol_type="other DNA"
     CDS             complement(41..754)
                     /codon_start=1
                     /product="monomeric derivative of red fluorescent protein
                     from Entacmaea quadricolor (Merzlyak et al., 2007)"
                     /label=TagRFP
                     /note="mammalian codon-optimized"
                     /translation="MVSKGEELIKENMHMKLYMEGTVNNHHFKCTSEGEGKPYEGTQTM
                     RIKVVEGGPLPFAFDILATSFMYGSRTFINHTQGIPDFFKQSFPEGFTWERVTTYEDGG
                     VLTATQDTSLQDGCLIYNVKIRGVNFPSNGPVMQKKTLGWEANTEMLYPADGGLEGRSD
                     MALKLVGGGHLICNFKTTYRSKKPAKNLKMPGVYYVDHRLERIKEADKETYVEQHEVAV
                     ARYCDLPSKLGHKLN"
     CDS             complement(755..811)
                     /codon_start=1
                     /product="2A peptide from porcine teschovirus-1
                     polyprotein"
                     /label=P2A
                     /note="Eukaryotic ribosomes fail to insert a peptide bond
                     between the Gly and Pro residues, yielding separate
                     polypeptides."
                     /translation="ATNFSLLKQAGDVEENPGP"
     CDS             complement(827..874)
                     /codon_start=1
                     /product="bipartite nuclear localization signal from
                     nucleoplasmin"
                     /label=nucleoplasmin NLS
                     /translation="KRPAATKKAGQAKKKK"
ORIGIN
        1 aaattttgta atccagaggt tgattgtcga cttaacgcgt tcaattaagt ttgtgcccca
       61 gtttgctagg gaggtcgcag tatctggcca cagccacctc gtgctgctcg acgtaggtct
      121 ctttgtcggc ctccttgatt ctttccagtc tgtggtccac atagtagacg ccgggcatct
      181 tgaggttctt agcgggtttc ttggatctgt atgtggtctt gaagttgcag atcaggtggc
      241 ccccgcccac gagcttcagg gccatgtcgc ttctgccttc caggccgccg tcagcggggt
      301 acagcatctc ggtgttggcc tcccagccga gtgttttctt ctgcatcaca gggccgttgg
      361 atgggaagtt cacccctctg atcttgacgt tgtagatgag gcagccgtcc tggaggctgg
      421 tgtcctgggt agcggtcagc acgcccccgt cttcgtatgt ggtgactctc tcccatgtga
      481 agccctcagg gaaggactgc ttaaagaagt cggggatgcc ctgggtgtgg ttgatgaagg
      541 ttctgctgcc gtacatgaag ctggtagcca ggatgtcgaa ggcgaagggg agagggccgc
      601 cctcgaccac cttgattctc atggtctggg tgccctcgta gggcttgcct tcgccctcgg
      661 atgtgcactt gaagtggtgg ttgttcacgg tgccctccat atacagcttc atgtgcatgt
      721 tctccttaat cagctcttcg cccttagaca ccatggggcc ggggttctcc tccacgtcgc
      781 cggcctgctt cagcaggctg aagttggtgg cgccgctgcc gctagctttc tttttcttag
      841 cttgaccagc tttcttagta gcagcaggac gcttgtcgcc tcccagctga gacaggtcga
      901 tccgtgtctc gtacagg
//
