LOCUS       Exported 877 bp ds-DNA linear SYN 20-MAY-2021
DEFINITION  Lentiviral CRISPR-Cas9 delivery for SpCas9 and sgRNA. Coexpresses
            tagRFP via P2A cleavage site. EFS Promoter driven.
ACCESSION   .
VERSION     .
KEYWORDS    pL-CRISPR.EFS.tRFP
SOURCE      synthetic DNA construct
  ORGANISM  synthetic DNA construct
REFERENCE   1 (bases 1 to 877)
  AUTHORS   Heckl D, Kowalczyk MS, Yudovich D, Belizaire R, Puram RV, McConkey
            ME, Thielke A, Aster JC, Regev A, Ebert BL
  TITLE     Generation of mouse models of myeloid malignancy with combinatorial
            genetic lesions using CRISPR-Cas9 genome editing.
  JOURNAL   Nat Biotechnol. 2014 Jun 22. doi: 10.1038/nbt.2951.
  PUBMED    24952903
REFERENCE   2 (bases 1 to 877)
  AUTHORS   .
  TITLE     Direct Submission
  JOURNAL   Exported May 20, 2021 from SnapGene Server 1.1.58
            http://www.snapgene.com
FEATURES             Location/Qualifiers
     source          1..877
                     /organism="synthetic DNA construct"
                     /mol_type="other DNA"
     CDS             complement(37..93)
                     /codon_start=1
                     /product="2A peptide from porcine teschovirus-1
                     polyprotein"
                     /label=P2A
                     /note="Eukaryotic ribosomes fail to insert a peptide bond
                     between the Gly and Pro residues, yielding separate
                     polypeptides."
                     /translation="ATNFSLLKQAGDVEENPGP"
     CDS             complement(109..156)
                     /codon_start=1
                     /product="bipartite nuclear localization signal from
                     nucleoplasmin"
                     /label=nucleoplasmin NLS
                     /translation="KRPAATKKAGQAKKKK"
ORIGIN
        1 gttctcctta atcagctctt cgcccttaga caccatgggg ccggggttct cctccacgtc
       61 gccggcctgc ttcagcaggc tgaagttggt ggcgccgctg ccgctagctt tctttttctt
      121 agcttgacca gctttcttag tagcagcagg acgcttgtcg cctcccagct gagacaggtc
      181 gatccgtgtc tcgtacaggc cggtgatgct ctggtggatc agggtggcgt ccagcacctc
      241 tttggtgctg gtgtacctct tccggtcgat ggtggtgtca aagtacttga aggcggcagg
      301 ggctcccaga ttggtcaggg taaacaggtg gatgatattc tcggcctgct ctctgatggg
      361 cttatcccgg tgcttgttgt aggcggacag cactttgtcc agattagcgt cggccaggat
      421 cactctcttg gagaactcgc tgatctgctc gatgatctcg tccaggtagt gcttgtgctg
      481 ttccacaaac agctgtttct gctcattatc ctcgggggag cccttcagct tctcatagtg
      541 gctggccagg tacaggaagt tcacatattt ggagggcagg gccagttcgt ttcccttctg
      601 cagttcgccg gcagaggcca gcattctctt ccggccgttt tccagctcga acagggagta
      661 cttaggcagc ttgatgatca ggtccttttt cacttctttg tagcccttgg cttccagaaa
      721 gtcgatggga ttcttctcga agctgcttct ttccatgatg gtgatcccca gcagctcttt
      781 cacactcttc agtttcttgg acttgccctt ttccactttg gccaccacca gcacagaata
      841 ggccacggtg gggctgtcga agccgccgta cttctta
//
