>Addgene plasmid #57819 | pL-CRISPR.EFS.tRFP | addgene partial sequence | sequence record 93059 | hSpCas9-R1 5'-CGCTCGTGCTTCTTATCCTC-3'
AGCTGTCGTCCACCTTGGCCATCTCGTTGCTGAAGATCTCTTGCAGATAGCAGATCCGGTTCTTCCGTCT
GGTGTATCTTCTTCTGGCGGTTCTCTTCAGCCGGGTGGCCTCGGCTGTTTCGCCGCTGTCGAACAGCAGG
GCTCCGATCAGGTTCTTCTTGATGCTGTGCCGGTCGGTGTTGCCCAGCACCTTGAATTTCTTGCTGGGCA
CCTTGTACTCGTCGGTGATCACGGCCCAGCCCACAGAGTTGGTGCCGATGTCCAGGCCGATGCTGTACTT
CTTGTCGGCTGCTGGGACTCCGTGGATACCGACCTTCCGCTTCTTCTTTGGGGCCATCTTATCGTCATCG
TCTTTGTAATCCATGGTGGCGGATCCCGCGTCACGACACCTGTGTTCTGGCGGCAAACCCGTTGCGAAAA
AGAACGTTCACGGCGACTACTGCACTTATATACGGTTCTCCCCCACCCTCGGGAAAAAGGCGGAGCCAGT
ACACGACATCACTTTCCCAGTTTACCCCGCGCCACCTTCTCTAGGCACCGGTTCAATTGCCGACCCCTCC
CCCCAACTTCTCGGGGACTGTGGGCGATGTGCGCTCTGCCCACTGACGGGCACCGGAGCCACTCGAGCCG
GCGCCAAAGTGGATCTCTGCTGTCCCTGTAATAAACCCGAAAATTTTGAATTTTTGTAATTTGTTTTTGT
AATTCTTTAGTTTGTATGTCTGTTGCTATTATGTCTACTATTCTTTCCCCTGCACTGTACCCCCCAATCC
CCCCTTTTCTTTTAAAATTGTGGATGAATACTG
