>Addgene plasmid #57819 | pL-CRISPR.EFS.tRFP | addgene partial sequence | sequence record 94445 | hU6-F 5'-GAGGGCCTATTTCCCATGATT-3'
AGGCTGTTAGAGAGATAATTAGAATTAATTTGACTGTAAACACAAAGATATTAGTACAAAATACGTGACG
TAGAAAGTAATAATTTCTTGGGTAGTTTGCAGTTTTAAAATTATGTTTTAAAATGGACTATCATATGCTT
ACCGTAACTTGAAAGTATTTCGATTTCTTGGCTTTATATATCTTGTGGAAAGGACGAAACACCGGAGACG
TGACCGTCTCTGTTTTAGAGCTAGAAATAGCAAGTTAAAATAAGGCTAGTCCGTTATCAACTTGAAAAAG
TGGCACCGAGTCGGTGCTTTTTTGAATTCTAGATCTTGAGACAAATGGCAGTATTCATCCACAATTTTAA
AAGAAAAGGGGGGATTGGGGGGTACAGTGCAGGGGAAAGAATAGTAGACATAATAGCAACAGACATACAA
ACTAAAGAATTACAAAAACAAATTACAAAAATTCAAAATTTTCGGGTTTATTACAGGGACAGCAGAGATC
CACTTTGGCGCCGGCTCGAGTGGCTCCGGTGCCCGTCAGTGGGCAGAGCGCACATCGCCCACAGTCCCCG
AGAAGTTGGGGGGAGGGGTCGGCAATTGAACCGGTGCCTAGAGAAGGTGGCGCGGGGTAAACTGGGAAAG
TGATGTCGTGTACTGGCTCCGCCTTTTTCCCGAGGGTGGGGGAGAACCGTATATAAGTGCAGTAGTCGCC
GTGAACGTTCTTTTTCGCAACGGGTTTGCCGCCAGAACACAGGTGTCGTGACGCGGGATCCGCCACCATG
GATTACAAAGACGATGACGATAAGATGGCCCCAAAGAAGAAGCGGAAGGTCGGTATCCACGG
