>Addgene plasmid #57819 | pL-CRISPR.EFS.tRFP | addgene partial sequence | sequence record 121100 | hEF1aprom-F 5'-AACTGGGAAAGTGATGTCGTG-3'
ACCGTATATAAGTGCAGTAGTCGCCGTGAACGTTCTTTTTCGCAACGGGTTTGCCGCCAGAACACAGGTG
TCGTGACGCGGGATCCGCCACCATGGATTACAAAGACGATGACGATAAGATGGCCCCAAAGAAGAAGCGG
AAGGTCGGTATCCACGGAGTCCCAGCAGCCGACAAGAAGTACAGCATCGGCCTGGACATCGGCACCAACT
CTGTGGGCTGGGCCGTGATCACCGACGAGTACAAGGTGCCCAGCAAGAAATTCAAGGTGCTGGGCAACAC
CGACCGGCACAGCATCAAGAAGAACCTGATCGGAGCCCTGCTGTTCGACAGCGGCGAAACAGCCGAGGCC
ACCCGGCTGAAGAGAACCGCCAGAAGAAGATACACCAGACGGAAGAACCGGATCTGCTATCTGCAAGAGA
TCTTCAGCAACGAGATGGCCAAGGTGGACGACAGCTTCTTCCACAGACTGGAAGAGTCCTTCCTGGTGGA
AGAGGATAAGAAGCACGAGCGGCACCCCATCTTCGGCAACATCGTGGACGAGGTGGCCTACCACGAGAAG
TACCCCACCATCTACCACCTGAGAAAGAAACTGGTGGACAGCACCGACAAGGCCGACCTGCGGCTGATCT
ATCTGGCCCTGGCCCACATGATCAAGTTCCGGGGCCACTTCCTGATCGAGGGCGACCTGAACCCCGACAA
CAGCGACGTGGACAAGCTGTTCATCCAGCTGGTGCAGACCTACAACCAGCTGTTCGAGGAAAACCCCATC
AACGCCAGCGGCGTGGACGCCAAGGCCATCCTGTCTGCCAGACTGAGCAAGAGCAGACGGCTGGAAAATC
TGATCGCCCAGCTGCCCGGCGAGAAGAAGAATGGCCTGTTCGGAAACCTGATTGCCCTGAGCCTGGGCCT
GACCCCCAACTTCAAGAGCAACTTCGACCTGGCCGAGGATGCCAAACTGCAGCTGAGCAAGGACAC
